Addgene plasmid #179818: pPOTv7-blast-mScarlet
Purpose: Trypanosoma brucei PCR only tagging (pPOT) vector for endogenous gene tagging
Depositing lab: Samuel Dean & Keith Gull. Depositing organization: University of Oxford. Publication: A comprehensive toolkit for protein localization and functional analysis in trypanosomatids. Paterou A, Saez Conde J, Tyc J, Sunter JD, Vaughan S, Gull K, Dean S. Open Biol. 2025 Apr;15(4):240361. doi: 10.1098/rsob.240361. Epub 2025 Apr 2. PubMed 40169015.
Backbone
  Vector backbone: pPOT
  Vector type: Unspecified
Growth in bacteria
  Bacterial resistance: Ampicillin, 100 μg/mL
  Growth temperature: 37°C
  Growth strain: NEB Stable
  Copy number: High Copy
Gene/Insert
  Gene/Insert name: mScarlet
  Species: Synthetic
  Promoter: read through
  Cloning method: Restriction Enzyme; 5′ cloning site HindIII (not destroyed); 3′ cloning site BamHI (not destroyed)
  Sequencing primers: 5′ cTATGGGTTCTGGTAGTG; 3′ cTTAACTACCCGATCCTG
Terms and licenses: Academic/Nonprofit Terms; Industry Terms: Not Available to Industry
Depositor comments: Please visit https://doi.org/10.1101/2023.04.21.537815 for bioRxiv preprint.
How to cite: pPOTv7-blast-mScarlet was a gift from Samuel Dean & Keith Gull (Addgene plasmid # 179818 ; http://n2t.net/addgene:179818 ; RRID:Addgene_179818)
