[The description below was written by a language model from this plasmid's Addgene catalogue record and pLannotate feature annotations shown in this document.]
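Description:
pPOTv7-blast-mScarlet is a member of the pPOT ("PCR only tagging") series, a template plasmid for tagging genes at their endogenous loci in Trypanosoma brucei. It is not meant to be maintained in the parasite; it is propagated in E. coli and serves as a PCR template. The bacterial backbone carries a high-copy ColE1/pUC-type origin, an ampicillin resistance gene (β-lactamase) with its own promoter, and an f1 phage origin. It also has remnants of a standard cloning vector, including lac promoter/operator elements, lacZα and lacI fragments, and flanking T7 and SP6 phage promoters.

The payload is a central mScarlet coding sequence, a constitutively fluorescent red protein, cloned between retained HindIII and BamHI sites. It is flanked on each side by a copy of the blasticidin S deaminase gene (bsd), all in the same orientation. This symmetrical layout fits the pPOT design, in which one template serves for either N- or C-terminal tagging. Amplifying one resistance marker together with mScarlet, using primers that add homology to the target locus, gives a fragment that integrates by homologous recombination and fuses mScarlet to the chosen end of the protein, with integrants selected on blasticidin. The promoter is recorded as "read through", meaning that no dedicated promoter drives the cassette and expression depends on transcription at the tagged locus. The sequences between the annotated coding regions, presumably trypanosome RNA-processing elements and linkers, are not annotated in the feature table. The construct is used for protein localization and functional analysis in trypanosomatids.
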