Features (pLannotate 1.2.2; 15 found; start..end, strand, type, name):
    171..560     +  CDS            bsd: BSD_ASPTE - Experimental evidence at protein level: Swiss-Prot protein existence level 1. Catalyzes the deamination of the cytosine moiety of the antibiotics blasticidin S, cytomycin and acetylblasticidin S. From Aspergillus terreus.
    957..1652    +  CDS            mScarlet: mScarlet is a basic (constitutively fluorescent) red fluorescent protein published in 2016, derived from synthetic construct. It has moderate acid sensitivity.
   2055..2444    +  CDS            bsd: BSD_ASPTE - Experimental evidence at protein level: Swiss-Prot protein existence level 1. Catalyzes the deamination of the cytosine moiety of the antibiotics blasticidin S, cytomycin and acetylblasticidin S. From Aspergillus terreus.
   2640..2658    -  promoter       SP6 promoter: promoter for bacteriophage SP6 RNA polymerase
   2700..2716    -  protein_bind   lac operator: The lac repressor binds to the lac operator to inhibit transcription in E. coli. This inhibition can be relieved by adding lactose or isopropyl-β-D-thiogalactopyranoside (IPTG). lac repressor encoded by lacI
   2724..2754    -  promoter       lac promoter: promoter for the E. coli lac operon
   2769..2790    -  protein_bind   CAP binding site: CAP binding activates transcription in the presence of cAMP. E. coli catabolite activator protein
   2803..2895    -  CDS            lacI (fragment): lac repressor; lacI; The lac repressor binds to the lac operator to inhibit transcription in E. coli. This inhibition can be relieved by adding lactose or isopropyl-β-D-thiogalactopyranoside (IPTG).
   3078..3666    -  rep_origin     ori: high-copy-number ColE1/pMB1/pBR322/pUC origin of replication
   3837..4697    -  CDS            AmpR: β-lactamase; bla; confers resistance to ampicillin, carbenicillin, and related antibiotics
   4698..4802    -  promoter       AmpR promoter: bla
   4829..4879    +  misc_feature   bom (fragment): basis of mobility region from pBR322
   4880..5335    -  rep_origin     f1 ori (sequence partly withheld): f1 bacteriophage origin of replication; arrow indicates direction of (+) strand synthesis
   5339..5496    -  CDS            lacZα (fragment): LacZα fragment of β-galactosidase; lacZ fragment
   5499..2       +  promoter       T7 promoter (across the origin): promoter for bacteriophage T7 RNA polymerase
>Addgene plasmid #179818 | pPOTv7-blast-mScarlet | addgene full sequence | sequence record 355466 | Addgene NGS Result
GGGCGAATTGGGCCCGTATAATGCAGACCTGCTGCAAGCTAGGGGCACAGCAAGGTCTTCTGAAATTCAT
GTTTTTTTTTTTTTTACTCTGCATTGCAGTCTCCGCTCTTATTTAGTTTTGCTTTACGTAAGGTCTCGTT
GCTGCCATAAAATAAGCTCTAGTGGAATTCATGCCTTTGTCTCAAGAAGAATCCACCCTCATTGAAAGAG
CAACGGCTACAATCAACAGCATCCCCATCTCTGAAGACTACAGCGTCGCCAGCGCAGCTCTCTCTAGCGA
CGGCCGCATCTTCACTGGTGTCAATGTATATCATTTTACTGGGGGACCTTGTGCAGAACTCGTGGTGCTG
GGCACTGCTGCTGCTGCGGCAGCTGGCAACCTGACTTGTATCGTCGCGATCGGAAATGAGAACAGGGGCA
TCTTGAGCCCCTGCGGACGGTGCCGACAGGTGCTTCTCGACCTGCATCCTGGGATCAAAGCCATAGTGAA
GGACAGTGATGGACAGCCGACGGCAGTTGGGATTCGTGAATTGCTGCCCTCTGGTTATGTGTGGGAGGGC
TAACCATGGTGCCCATTTAGTTGGCCTTTCCCTTGTCTCGTGTCTTTTCCGTGGAAAGGTTCCCGGAGTA
ATCTGATGGCACAGCAGGGAGGTGCGCCTGCAGGTTGGTTAGGAAGGGGGGATGATGTAAAAGAAGAAAA
TGGGGGGATTCGAGCCCCACGCGTTGCTCAAGCTGTGTAGCGCAGGCGTTTCCTTACATATTTCTCTAAC
AGGCACGGAAGCCTAACAAATACACTTGGCTTATTTTTTTGCCCCCTCATGTCTTGTACAAATATTTGCG
ATAGCTTAGCTATCAGCCACATTAATCAAACAAGTATACCAACAAGCCCGAAAACAGAAACTCAACTGCA
ACGGGTACCTATGGGTTCTGGTAGTGGTTCCGGTTCCGGTTCTAAGCTTGTAAGCAAAGGGGAGGCTGTC
ATAAAGGAATTTATGCGATTTAAAGTGCACATGGAAGGGAGTATGAACGGCCATGAGTTTGAAATAGAAG
GAGAGGGAGAGGGGCGCCCTTACGAAGGTACTCAGACGGCGAAGCTCAAAGTGACTAAGGGAGGTCCTCT
GCCGTTTAGCTGGGATATACTTTCACCCCAGTTCATGTATGGCAGCCGCGCGTTCACGAAGCACCCCGCA
GATATCCCCGATTACTATAAACAGTCATTTCCTGAGGGGTTCAAGTGGGAACGAGTAATGAACTTTGAGG
ATGGTGGCGCTGTAACGGTAACACAAGATACCTCGCTCGAAGACGGTACGCTCATTTACAAAGTGAAGCT
GCGCGGAACAAATTTCCCTCCTGATGGACCAGTAATGCAGAAAAAGACTATGGGATGGGAAGCCTCGACG
GAACGTCTCTACCCGGAGGACGGGGTGCTGAAAGGGGATATTAAAATGGCACTCCGACTGAAAGACGGCG
GCAGGTATCTTGCTGATTTTAAAACCACGTACAAAGCTAAAAAGCCAGTGCAGATGCCTGGAGCGTATAA
CGTAGACCGAAAACTCGACATTACGTCGCATAACGAGGACTATACGGTAGTCGAACAGTATGAGAGGTCT
GAAGGGAGGCATTCAACTGGTGGTATGGATGAGTTGTATAAGGGATCCGGATCAGGATCTGGATCAGGAT
CGGGTAGTTAAGAGCTCCGCTGCGCTTAAATGTCTTTCATTATAATCAATGTATAACCTTTATGTAGTAT
TTCAATCTATGCCGCTGTGTACGTGCACTGCGGTGCCTATCCTTCGGCATTAGAGAGTCACTGTTTGTGT
AGATCGTAGCTGCATGTCTGACATCTGGTTCATTAGTGCCGTTTTGAGTCTGCACTGTTGTGCAACTTGA
TATTCATCACTGCACACCAACCGTGTGTTTCCTCCTTTGGGTGCACCCTTTAATCCTTGTCTTCTCCTTT
TTTGTCTCTTTCCCCCTCGAAAAGGTGTCAAACTACTGCCGCATAAACTACGGTTATCCCAAATTTAAGA
GAAAGCAATAAAGCATCAGCTAGCATGCCTTTGTCTCAAGAAGAATCCACCCTCATTGAAAGAGCAACGG
CTACAATCAACAGCATCCCCATCTCTGAAGACTACAGCGTCGCCAGCGCAGCTCTCTCTAGCGACGGCCG
CATCTTCACTGGTGTCAATGTATATCATTTTACTGGGGGACCTTGTGCAGAACTCGTGGTGCTGGGCACT
GCTGCTGCTGCGGCAGCTGGCAACCTGACTTGTATCGTCGCGATCGGAAATGAGAACAGGGGCATCTTGA
GCCCCTGCGGACGGTGCCGACAGGTGCTTCTCGATCTGCATCCTGGGATCAAAGCCATAGTGAAGGACAG
TGATGGACAGCCGACGGCAGTTGGGATTCGTGAATTGCTGCCCTCTGGTTATGTGTGGGAGGGCTAACTC
GAGTGCCCATTTAGTTGGCTTTTCCCTTGTCTCGTGTCTTTTCCGTGGAAAGGTTCCCGGAGTAATCTGA
TGGCACAGCAGGGAGGTGCGCCTGCAGGTTGGTTAGGAAGGGGGGATGATGTAAAAGAAGAAAATGGGGG
GATTCGAGCCCCGCACAGGTCTCTCAAATTGGATGCATAGCTTGAGTATTCTATAGTGTCACCTAAATAG
CTTGGCGTAATCATGGTCATAGCTGTTTCCTGTGTGAAATTGTTATCCGCTCACAATTCCACACAACATA
CGAGCCGGAAGCATAAAGTGTAAAGCCTGGGGTGCCTAATGAGTGAGCTAACTCACATTAATTGCGTTGC
GCTCACTGCCCGCTTTCCAGTCGGGAAACCTGTCGTGCCAGCTGCATTAATGAATCGGCCAACGCGCGGG
GAGAGGCGGTTTGCGTATTGGGCGCTCTTCCGCTTCCTCGCTCACTGACTCGCTGCGCTCGGTCGTTCGG
CTGCGGCGAGCGGTATCAGCTCACTCAAAGGCGGTAATACGGTTATCCACAGAATCAGGGGATAACGCAG
GAAAGAACATGTGAGCAAAAGGCCAGCAAAAGGCCAGGAACCGTAAAAAGGCCGCGTTGCTGGCGTTTTT
CCATAGGCTCCGCCCCCCTGACGAGCATCACAAAAATCGACGCTCAAGTCAGAGGTGGCGAAACCCGACA
GGACTATAAAGATACCAGGCGTTTCCCCCTGGAAGCTCCCTCGTGCGCTCTCCTGTTCCGACCCTGCCGC
TTACCGGATACCTGTCCGCCTTTCTCCCTTCGGGAAGCGTGGCGCTTTCTCATAGCTCACGCTGTAGGTA
TCTCAGTTCGGTGTAGGTCGTTCGCTCCAAGCTGGGCTGTGTGCACGAACCCCCCGTTCAGCCCGACCGC
TGCGCCTTATCCGGTAACTATCGTCTTGAGTCCAACCCGGTAAGACACGACTTATCGCCACTGGCAGCAG
CCACTGGTAACAGGATTAGCAGAGCGAGGTATGTAGGCGGTGCTACAGAGTTCTTGAAGTGGTGGCCTAA
CTACGGCTACACTAGAAGAACAGTATTTGGTATCTGCGCTCTGCTGAAGCCAGTTACCTTCGGAAAAAGA
GTTGGTAGCTCTTGATCCGGCAAACAAACCACCGCTGGTAGCGGTGGTTTTTTTGTTTGCAAGCAGCAGA
TTACGCGCAGAAAAAAAGGATCTCAAGAAGATCCTTTGATCTTTTCTACGGGGTCTGACGCTCAGTGGAA
CGAAAACTCACGTTAAGGGATTTTGGTCATGAGATTATCAAAAAGGATCTTCACCTAGATCCTTTTAAAT
TAAAAATGAAGTTTTAAATCAATCTAAAGTATATATGAGTAAACTTGGTCTGACAGTTACCAATGCTTAA
TCAGTGAGGCACCTATCTCAGCGATCTGTCTATTTCGTTCATCCATAGTTGCCTGACTCCCCGTCGTGTA
GATAATTACGATACGGGAGGGCTTACCATCTGGCCCCAGTGCTGCAATGATACCGCGAGACCCACGCTCA
CCGGCTCCAGATTTATCAGCAATAAACCAGCCAGCCGGAAGGGCCGAGCGCAGAAGTGGTCCTGCAACTT
TATCCGCCTCCATCCAGTCTATTAATTGTTGCCGGGAAGCTAGAGTAAGTAGTTCGCCAGTTAATAGTTT
GCGCAACGTTGTTGCCATTGCTACAGGCATCGTGGTGTCACGCTCGTCGTTTGGTATGGCTTCATTCAGC
TCCGGTTCCCAACGATCAAGGCGAGTTACATGATCCCCCATGTTGTGCAAAAAAGCGGTTAGCTCCTTCG
GTCCTCCGATCGTTGTCAGAAGTAAGTTGGCCGCAGTGTTATCACTCATGGTTATGGCAGCACTGCATAA
TTCTCTTACTGTCATGCCATCCGTAAGATGCTTTTCTGTGACTGGTGAGTACTCAACCAAGTCATTCTGA
GAATAGTGTATGCGGCGACCGAGTTGCTCTTGCCCGGCGTCAATACGGGATAATACCGCGCCACATAGCA
GAACTTTAAAAGTGCTCATCATTGGAAAACGTTCTTCGGGGCGAAAACTCTCAAGGATCTTACCGCTGTT
GAGATCCAGTTCGATGTAACCCACTCGTGCACCCAACTGATCTTCAGCATCTTTTACTTTCACCAGCGTT
TCTGGGTGAGCAAAAACAGGAAGGCAAAATGCCGCAAAAAAGGGAATAAGGGCGACACGGAAATGTTGAA
TACTCATACTCTTCCTTTTTCAATATTATTGAAGCATTTATCAGGGTTATTGTCTCATGAGCGGATACAT
ATTTGAATGTATTTAGAAAAATAAACAAATAGGGGTTCCGCGCACATTTCCCCGAAAAGTGCCACCTGAT
GCGGTGTGAAATACCGCACAGATGCGTAAGGAGAAAATACCGCATCAGGAAATTGTAAGCGTTAATATTT
TGTTAAAATTCGCGTTAAATTTTTGTTAAATCAGCTCATTTTTTAACCAATAGGCCGAAATCGGCAAAAT
CCCTTATAAATCAAAAGAATAGACCGAGATAGGGT
[37 nt withheld, positions 5006-5042]
AAAGAACGTGGACTCCAACGTCAAAGG
[49 nt withheld, positions 5070-5118]
T
[91 nt withheld, positions 5120-5210]
G
[98 nt withheld, positions 5212-5309]
ACTTAATGCGCCGCTACAGGGCGCGTCCATTCGCCATTCAGGCTGCGCAACTGTTGGGAAGGGCGATCGG
TGCGGGCCTCTTCGCTATTACGCCAGCTGGCGAAAGGGGGATGTGCTGCAAGGCGATTAAGTTGGGTAAC
GCCAGGGTTTTCCCAGTCACGACGTTGTAAAACGACGGCCAGTGAATTGTAATACGACTCACTATA
